Addgene plasmid #184764: SEC7-2EGFP-ter-NAT
Purpose: Marker for yeast late Golgi/early endosome . Integration of 2xGFP tag at SEC7 C terminus. Uses antibiotic resistance marker natMX6.
Depositing lab: Zhiping Xie. Depositing organization: Shanghai Jiao Tong University. Publication: Excess diacylglycerol at the endoplasmic reticulum disrupts endomembrane homeostasis and autophagy. Li D, Yang SG, He CW, Zhang ZT, Liang Y, Li H, Zhu J, Su X, Gong Q, Xie Z. BMC Biol. 2020 Aug 28;18(1):107. doi: 10.1186/s12915-020-00837-w. PubMed 32859196.
Backbone
  Vector backbone: UG74-2GFP
  Vector type: Yeast Expression
Growth in bacteria
  Bacterial resistance: Ampicillin, 100 μg/mL
  Growth temperature: 37°C
  Growth strain: DH5alpha
  Copy number: High Copy
Gene/Insert
  Gene/Insert name: SEC7
  Species: S. cerevisiae (budding yeast)
  Entrez Gene: SEC7 (a.k.a. YDR170C)
  Tag / fusion protein: 2EGFP (C terminal on insert)
  Cloning method: Gibson Cloning
Terms and licenses: Academic/Nonprofit Terms; Industry Terms: Not Available to Industry
How to cite: SEC7-2EGFP-ter-NAT was a gift from Zhiping Xie (Addgene plasmid # 184764 ; http://n2t.net/addgene:184764 ; RRID:Addgene_184764)
