[The description below was written by a language model from this plasmid's Addgene catalogue record and pLannotate feature annotations shown in this document.]
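Description:
SEC7-2EGFP-ter-NAT is a yeast integrative tagging plasmid built on the UG74-2GFP backbone, designed to place a tandem green fluorescent protein tag at the C terminus of the endogenous Saccharomyces cerevisiae SEC7 gene. It is maintained in E. coli through a high-copy ColE1/pUC-type origin and an ampicillin resistance gene (β-lactamase with its own promoter). No yeast replication origin or centromere is annotated, which is consistent with the stated use as an integrating construct rather than an episomal one.

The payload begins with a roughly 1 kb fragment of the SEC7 coding sequence, not the full gene. This fragment presumably corresponds to the 3' end of the open reading frame and serves as the homology region for targeting the chromosomal locus, although the record does not describe how the plasmid is prepared for integration. It is followed on the same strand by two consecutive GFP coding sequences (annotated as the S65T variant, called 2EGFP in the catalogue entry) and the ADH1 transcription terminator. No promoter lies upstream of the SEC7 fragment, so after integration the fusion would be expected to be driven by the native SEC7 promoter. Downstream sits the natMX6 cassette, in which the Ashbya gossypii TEF promoter and terminator flank nourseothricin acetyltransferase, allowing selection of yeast integrants with nourseothricin. A single loxP site follows the marker. T7 and SP6 promoters and small lacI, rop and bom fragments are backbone remnants.

Sec7 localises to the late Golgi/early endosome, so the tagged protein serves as a fluorescent marker for that compartment in live-cell imaging studies of endomembrane organisation.
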