Features (pLannotate 1.2.2; 16 found; start..end, strand, type, name):
     23..1051    +  CDS            SEC7 (fragment): SEC7_YEAST - Experimental evidence at protein level: Swiss-Prot protein existence level 1. May play a role in vesicular budding and traffic between compartments of the Golgi apparatus. From Saccharomyces cerevisiae (strain ATCC 204508 / S288c) (Baker's yeast).
   1103..1816    +  CDS            GFP (S65T): GFP (S65T) is a basic (constitutively fluorescent) green fluorescent protein published in 1995, derived from Aequorea victoria.
   1853..2566    +  CDS            GFP (S65T): GFP (S65T) is a basic (constitutively fluorescent) green fluorescent protein published in 1995, derived from Aequorea victoria.
   2590..2777    +  terminator     ADH1 terminator: S. cerevisiae ADH1; transcription terminator for the S. cerevisiae alcohol dehydrogenase 1 (ADH1) gene
   2852..3195    +  promoter       TEF promoter: Ashbya gossypii TEF promoter
   3202..3766    +  CDS            NrsR (fragment): nourseothricin acetyltransferase; Streptomyces noursei nat1; confers resistance to nourseothricin
   3774..3971    +  terminator     TEF terminator: Ashbya gossypii TEF terminator
   4034..4067    -  protein_bind   loxP: Cre-mediated recombination occurs in the 8-bp core sequence (GCATACAT). Cre recombinase
   5107..5125    -  promoter       T7 promoter: promoter for bacteriophage T7 RNA polymerase
   5147..5200    -  CDS            lacI (fragment): lac repressor; lacI; The lac repressor binds to the lac operator to inhibit transcription in E. coli. This inhibition can be relieved by adding lactose or isopropyl-β-D-thiogalactopyranoside (IPTG).
   5383..5971    -  rep_origin     ori: high-copy-number ColE1/pMB1/pBR322/pUC origin of replication
   6142..7002    -  CDS            AmpR: β-lactamase; bla; confers resistance to ampicillin, carbenicillin, and related antibiotics
   7003..7107    -  promoter       AmpR promoter: bla
   7202..7237    +  CDS            rop (fragment): Rop protein, which maintains plasmids at low copy number; rop
   7339..7390    +  misc_feature   bom (fragment): basis of mobility region from pBR322
   7453..2       +  promoter       SP6 promoter (across the origin): promoter for bacteriophage SP6 RNA polymerase
>Addgene plasmid #184764 | SEC7-2EGFP-ter-NAT | addgene full sequence | sequence record 384006 | Addgene NGS Result
GAACGCGGCCGCCAGCTGAAGCTTGATATTGCAAAACGTATCTAAATTCAATGAGTACCATTGGAATCAA
ATAGGTGACGTATTCGATAAATTGTTTGATTTAACCACTGCTAATGAATTGTTCGATTATGATCCGTTAC
AGCAAGGAAGAAAATCATCTGTATCTCATCACCAAACAACTAATGATACCAGCCAACACTCAGATGATGA
TAGCAACGACAGAAGGGAGAACGATTCTAATATCAGTGAGACGGTCGAAAGAGCGCATCAAGAAGAATCC
AGCGAAGACGTTGGTGGTGACATGGTTGAAACACTCAATGGGCAAACTAAGCTTAATAATGGCAATTCCG
TTCCGACGGTAAAGGACGAATTGAATCCAAAGCCCGCTAGTCTAAGTATCCCCAAGAAAACTAAGCACAT
GAAACGAAACGAAAGTAACGAAGATATACGTAGGAGAATAAACATCAAGAATTCTATTGTTGTCAAATGT
GTTTTACAGCTTTTGATGATAGAGCTGCTCAACGAATTATTCGAGAACGAAGATTTTGCCCACTGTATCC
CTTACAAGGAAGCCATTAGAATTACAAGATTGTTGGAGAAATCGTACGAATTTTCTCGTGACTTTAATGA
AGATTATGGGTTAAGAACAAGACTAGTAGAGGCTCGTGTAGTTGATAAAATACCAAACCTGTTGAAACAA
GAAACGAGTGCTGCTGCAGTTCTCCTTGACATTATGTTTCAGTTGTATCTGAACGATGATGAGAAGAAGG
CTGATTTAATAACTCGTCTGATCACCATTTGCATCCAGGTCGTAGAGGGTTATGTTTCTTTGGATGATAG
AACCATGGAACGTAGTATCAATGCCTGGCGTTCAGTGATAGTTGAAATATTACAAGGTTACTACGAATTT
GATGATGAAGACTTTAGACTATACTGTCCTGCTATGTATGCTCTGGTGATTCAAATATTAGATAAGAGCG
TTCCAACGGAGTTGAGACATGCTATAAAACAATTTCTAAGCAGAGTTGGTGAATTATACCTTTCTACTGA
TGCTTCGTACGCTGCAGGTCGACGGATCGGTGACGGTGCTGGTTTAATTAACATGTCTAAAGGTGAAGAA
TTATTCACTGGTGTTGTCCCAATTTTGGTTGAATTAGATGGTGATGTTAATGGTCACAAATTTTCTGTCT
CCGGTGAAGGTGAAGGTGATGCTACTTACGGTAAATTGACCTTAAAATTTATTTGTACTACTGGTAAATT
GCCAGTTCCATGGCCAACCTTAGTCACTACTTTAACTTATGGTGTTCAATGTTTTTCTAGATACCCAGAT
CATATGAAACAACATGACTTTTTCAAGTCTGCCATGCCAGAAGGTTATGTTCAAGAAAGAACTATTTTTT
TCAAAGATGACGGTAACTACAAGACCAGAGCTGAAGTCAAGTTTGAAGGTGATACCTTAGTTAATAGAAT
CGAATTAAAAGGTATTGATTTTAAAGAAGATGGTAACATTTTAGGTCACAAATTGGAATACAACTATAAC
TCTCACAATGTTTACATCATGGCTGACAAACAAAAGAATGGTATCAAAGTTAACTTCAAAATTAGACACA
ACATTGAAGATGGTTCTGTTCAATTAGCTGACCATTATCAACAAAATACTCCAATTGGTGATGGTCCAGT
CTTGTTACCAGACAACCATTACTTATCCACTCAATCTGCCTTATCCAAAGATCCAAACGAAAAGAGAGAC
CACATGGTCTTGTTAGAATTTGTTACTGCTGCTGGTATTACCCATGGTATTGATGAATTGTACAAAATTC
CAGTTCCAACGCGTGATCTAGAGAAGCCATTCATGTCTAAAGGTGAAGAATTATTCACTGGTGTTGTCCC
AATTTTGGTTGAATTAGATGGTGATGTTAATGGTCACAAATTTTCTGTCTCCGGTGAAGGTGAAGGTGAT
GCTACTTACGGTAAATTGACCTTAAAATTTATTTGTACTACTGGTAAATTGCCAGTTCCATGGCCAACCT
TAGTCACTACTTTAACTTATGGTGTTCAATGTTTTTCTAGATACCCAGATCATATGAAACAACATGACTT
TTTCAAGTCTGCCATGCCAGAAGGTTATGTTCAAGAAAGAACTATTTTTTTCAAAGATGACGGTAACTAC
AAGACCAGAGCTGAAGTCAAGTTTGAAGGTGATACCTTAGTTAATAGAATCGAATTAAAAGGTATTGATT
TTAAAGAAGATGGTAACATTTTAGGTCACAAATTGGAATACAACTATAACTCTCACAATGTTTACATCAT
GGCTGACAAACAAAAGAATGGTATCAAAGTTAACTTCAAAATTAGACACAACATTGAAGATGGTTCTGTT
CAATTAGCTGACCATTATCAACAAAATACTCCAATTGGTGATGGTCCAGTCTTGTTACCAGACAACCATT
ACTTATCCACTCAATCTGCCTTATCCAAAGATCCAAACGAAAAGAGAGACCACATGGTCTTGTTAGAATT
TGTTACTGCTGCTGGTATTACCCATGGTATGGATGAATTATATAAATAAGGCGCGCCACTTCTAAATAAG
CGAATTTCTTATGATTTATGATTTTTATTATTAAATAAGTTATAAAAAAAATAAGTGTATACAAATTTTA
AAGTGACTCTTAGGTTTTAAAACGAAAATTCTTATTCTTGAGTAACTCTTTCCTGTAGGTCAGGTTGCTT
TCTCAGGTATAGTATGAGGTCGCTCTTATTGACCACACCTCTACCGGCAGATCCGCTAGGGATAACAGGG
TAATATAGATCTGTTTAGCTTGCCTCGTCCCCGCCGGGTCACCCGGCCAGCGACATGGAGGCCCAGAATA
CCCTCCTTGACAGTCTTGACGTGCGCAGCTCAGGGGCATGATGTGACTGTCGCCCGTACATTTAGCCCAT
ACATCCCCATGTATAATCATTTGCATCCATACATTTTGATGGCCGCACGGCGCGAAGCAAAAATTACGGC
TCCTCGCTGCAGACCTGCGAGCAGGGAAACGCTCCCCTCACAGACGCGTTGAATTGTCCCCACGCCGCGC
CCCTGTAGAGAAATATAAAAGGTTAGGATTTGCCACTGAGGTTCTTCTTTCATATACTTCCTTTTAAAAT
CTTGCTAGGATACAGTTCTCACATCACATCCGAACATAAACAACCATGGGTACCACTCTTGACGACACGG
CTTACCGGTACCGCACCAGTGTCCCGGGGGACGCCGAGGCCATCGAGGCACTGGATGGGTCCTTCACCAC
CGACACCGTCTTCCGCGTCACCGCCACCGGGGACGGCTTCACCCTGCGGGAGGTGCCGGTGGACCCGCCC
CTGACCAAGGTGTTCCCCGACGACGAATCGGACGACGAATCGGACGACGGGGAGGACGGCGACCCGGACT
CCCGGACGTTCGTCGCGTACGGGGACGACGGCGACCTGGCGGGCTTCGTGGTCGTCTCGTACTCCGGCTG
GAACCGCCGGCTGACCGTCGAGGACATCGAGGTCGCCCCGGAGCACCGGGGGCACGGGGTCGGGCGCGCG
TTGATGGGGCTCGCGACGGAGTTCGCCCGCGAGCGGGGCGCCGGGCACCTCTGGCTGGAGGTCACCAACG
TCAACGCACCGGCGATCCACGCGTACCGGCGGATGGGGTTCACCCTCTGCGGCCTGGACACCGCCCTGTA
CGACGGCACCGCCTCGGACGGCGAGCAGGCGCTCTACATGAGCATGCCCTGCCCCTAATCAGTACTGACA
ATAAAAAGATTCTTGTTTTCAAGAACTTGTCATTTGTATAGTTTTTTTATATTGTAGTTGTTCTATTTTA
ATCAAATGTTAGCGTGATTTATATTTTTTTTCGCCTCGACATCATCTGCCCAGATGCGAAGTTAAGTGCG
CAGAAAGTAATATCATGCGTCAATCGTATGTGAATGCTGGTCGCTATACTGCTGTCGATTCGATACTAAC
GCCGCCATCCAGTGTCGAAAACGAGCTCTCGAGAACCCTTAATATAACTTCGTATAATGTATGCTATACG
AAGTTATTAGGTGATATCAGATCCACTAGTGGCCTATGCGGCCGCGGCAGATTAAAATATGCTTAGTTGT
AGAACACAGAAAAAATGAGAAGGTTGATATACTTTTACTCATATTAATCCTGATTTAGTGGCGGTGATCC
TTTTTAGATTCGTTTAATTCATAAACAAGGTACATCATATAGCAATAACAAATATGTAAACTATGTAGAA
AGACTTATCAAGTTTAGCCATTTTGGTCCTCATTCATGGGCATTTTATACTAACTTCATTTTTGCCGAAA
TAAGAAAGGATGTAATCTTAACCTAAAATATGTAAGCAATTAAGGGCGCACGTAGTCACTTGCGAACAAA
TAGGAAAAGAAAGAAACAAGCACGGATACTGAATGACTGAGTGTATTACTACACGATTTATCTCAACGAA
TTTAAGTGTGGAGGACGATCGGCTGCACGTAGGAGTCAACGTTTTTTTACTGTGTTCATCACAAAACCAT
TAAGCTGAGTCATCCATATTGCAAACAATAAGGTAGCACCGCTTCCATCAAAACACTAGAACATACCGAT
GTTTTCACGGATTTATTGGAAACAAATAGCAGATGAGGGCGTTTTTACTTGTAATGAAGGCGAATGAGAA
GGCAAGGCTTACAGGCTTGTTGTTTATGCCAAGCATCAATACTCGCTATGGAGGAGCGCCATCAGCGATA
ACAACAAAGTTTGCAAGTGCTTGCTTGGATATAAAAGGCTTGACGCTTAAGATAAATAGGGCCATACTTG
CTTGCTTTTACTATTTTTGTTCCTCATAAGCCTGATTGACTACGCTATTATAAACCCCTACATTATCCTA
TAATCAACTTCACTTGTGTAACGTTGAATGAGTTCAACTGAGTAATACTCGGTCGGAAATATACGCTCCA
TCTGGCAGGAAACATAGGCTGCATTTATATCTTGCACAATTATGCCCTTCGTAGGTGTATGTTTTCATGT
TTTCCATTATGTCAATGTAGATGTATCTTTGGACAGGCAACTTTTGGCCGCGGATCTGCCGGTCTCCCTA
TAGTGAGTCGTATTAATTTCGATAAGCCAGGTTAACCTGCATTAATGAATCGGCCAACGCGCGGGGAGAG
GCGGTTTGCGTATTGGGCGCTCTTCCGCTTCCTCGCTCACTGACTCGCTGCGCTCGGTCGTTCGGCTGCG
GCGAGCGGTATCAGCTCACTCAAAGGCGGTAATACGGTTATCCACAGAATCAGGGGATAACGCAGGAAAG
AACATGTGAGCAAAAGGCCAGCAAAAGGCCAGGAACCGTAAAAAGGCCGCGTTGCTGGCGTTTTTCCATA
GGCTCCGCCCCCCTGACGAGCATCACAAAAATCGACGCTCAAGTCAGAGGTGGCGAAACCCGACAGGACT
ATAAAGATACCAGGCGTTTCCCCCTGGAAGCTCCCTCGTGCGCTCTCCTGTTCCGACCCTGCCGCTTACC
GGATACCTGTCCGCCTTTCTCCCTTCGGGAAGCGTGGCGCTTTCTCATAGCTCACGCTGTAGGTATCTCA
GTTCGGTGTAGGTCGTTCGCTCCAAGCTGGGCTGTGTGCACGAACCCCCCGTTCAGCCCGACCGCTGCGC
CTTATCCGGTAACTATCGTCTTGAGTCCAACCCGGTAAGACACGACTTATCGCCACTGGCAGCAGCCACT
GGTAACAGGATTAGCAGAGCGAGGTATGTAGGCGGTGCTACAGAGTTCTTGAAGTGGTGGCCTAACTACG
GCTACACTAGAAGAACAGTATTTGGTATCTGCGCTCTGCTGAAGCCAGTTACCTTCGGAAAAAGAGTTGG
TAGCTCTTGATCCGGCAAACAAACCACCGCTGGTAGCGGTGGTTTTTTTGTTTGCAAGCAGCAGATTACG
CGCAGAAAAAAAGGATCTCAAGAAGATCCTTTGATCTTTTCTACGGGGTCTGACGCTCAGTGGAACGAAA
ACTCACGTTAAGGGATTTTGGTCATGAGATTATCAAAAAGGATCTTCACCTAGATCCTTTTAAATTAAAA
ATGAAGTTTTAAATCAATCTAAAGTATATATGAGTAAACTTGGTCTGACAGTTACCAATGCTTAATCAGT
GAGGCACCTATCTCAGCGATCTGTCTATTTCGTTCATCCATAGTTGCCTGACTCCCCGTCGTGTAGATAA
CTACGATACGGGAGGGCTTACCATCTGGCCCCAGTGCTGCAATGATACCGCGAGACCCACGCTCACCGGC
TCCAGATTTATCAGCAATAAACCAGCCAGCCGGAAGGGCCGAGCGCAGAAGTGGTCCTGCAACTTTATCC
GCCTCCATCCAGTCTATTAATTGTTGCCGGGAAGCTAGAGTAAGTAGTTCGCCAGTTAATAGTTTGCGCA
ACGTTGTTGCCATTGCTACAGGCATCGTGGTGTCACGCTCGTCGTTTGGTATGGCTTCATTCAGCTCCGG
TTCCCAACGATCAAGGCGAGTTACATGATCCCCCATGTTGTGCAAAAAAGCGGTTAGCTCCTTCGGTCCT
CCGATCGTTGTCAGAAGTAAGTTGGCCGCAGTGTTATCACTCATGGTTATGGCAGCACTGCATAATTCTC
TTACTGTCATGCCATCCGTAAGATGCTTTTCTGTGACTGGTGAGTACTCAACCAAGTCATTCTGAGAATA
GTGTATGCGGCGACCGAGTTGCTCTTGCCCGGCGTCAATACGGGATAATACCGCGCCACATAGCAGAACT
TTAAAAGTGCTCATCATTGGAAAACGTTCTTCGGGGCGAAAACTCTCAAGGATCTTACCGCTGTTGAGAT
CCAGTTCGATGTAACCCACTCGTGCACCCAACTGATCTTCAGCATCTTTTACTTTCACCAGCGTTTCTGG
GTGAGCAAAAACAGGAAGGCAAAATGCCGCAAAAAAGGGAATAAGGGCGACACGGAAATGTTGAATACTC
ATACTCTTCCTTTTTCAATATTATTGAAGCATTTATCAGGGTTATTGTCTCATGAGCGGATACATATTTG
AATGTATTTAGAAAAATAAACAAATAGGGGTTCCGCGCACATTTCCCCGAAAAGTGCCACCTGACGTCTA
AGAAACCATTATTATCATGACATTAACCTATAAAAATAGGCGTATCACGAGGCCCTTTCGTCTCGCGCGT
TTCGGTGATGACGGTGAAAACCTCTGACACATGCAGCTCCCGGAGACGGTCACAGCTTGTCTGTAAGCGG
ATGCCGGGAGCAGACAAGCCCGTCAGGGCGCGTCAGCGGGTGTTGGCGGGTGTCGGGGCTGGCTTAACTA
TGCGGCATCAGAGCAGATTGTACTGAGAGTGCACCATATGGACATATTGTCGTTAGAACGCGGCTACAAT
TAATACATAACCTTATGTATCATACACATACGATTTAGGTGACACTATA
